Addgene plasmid #157682: pcDNA5-FRT-TO-Nsp2
Purpose: mammalian expression of untagged SARS-CoV-2 Nsp2 under control of a tetracycline-inducible promoter
Depositing lab: David Tollervey. Depositing organization: University of Edinburgh. Publication: Integrative vectors for regulated expression of SARS-CoV-2 proteins implicated in RNA metabolism. Bresson S, Robertson N, Sani E, Turowski TW, Shchepachev V, Kompauerova M, Spanos C, Helwak A, Tollervey D. Wellcome Open Res. 2020 Nov 3;5:261. doi: 10.12688/wellcomeopenres.16322.1. eCollection 2020. PubMed 33313418.
Backbone
  Vector backbone: pcDNA5-FRT-TO
  Backbone manufacturer: Thermo Fisher
  Vector type: Mammalian Expression
  Selectable markers: Hygromycin
Growth in bacteria
  Bacterial resistance: Ampicillin, 100 μg/mL
  Growth temperature: 37°C
  Growth strain: DH5alpha
  Copy number: High Copy
Gene/Insert
  Gene/Insert name: Nsp2
  Species: SARS-CoV-2
  Mutation: codon optimized
  Entrez Gene: ORF1ab (a.k.a. GU280_gp01)
  Cloning method: Restriction Enzyme; 5′ cloning site Unknown (unknown if destroyed); 3′ cloning site Unknown (unknown if destroyed)
Resource information
  A portion of this plasmid was derived from a plasmid made by: IDT
Terms and licenses: Academic/Nonprofit Terms; Industry Terms
How to cite: pcDNA5-FRT-TO-Nsp2 was a gift from David Tollervey (Addgene plasmid # 157682 ; http://n2t.net/addgene:157682 ; RRID:Addgene_157682)
