[The description below was written by a language model from this plasmid's Addgene catalogue record and pLannotate feature annotations shown in this document.]
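Description:
pcDNA5-FRT-TO-Nsp2 is a 7,038 nt mammalian expression plasmid built on the commercial pcDNA5-FRT-TO backbone. It is designed for tetracycline-regulated expression of untagged SARS-CoV-2 non-structural protein 2 (Nsp2). In E. coli it replicates from a high-copy ColE1/pUC-type origin and is selected with ampicillin through the bla (AmpR) gene. Short annotated fragments of f1 ori, lacI, ble and the SV40 promoter, together with the lac promoter/operator region, appear to be backbone remnants rather than working parts of the payload.

The expression cassette consists of the CMV immediate-early enhancer and promoter followed directly by two short tet operator matches, which the annotation software labelled as PLtetO-1 and TRE3GV fragments. In cells that express the Tet repressor, these operators keep the CMV promoter silent until tetracycline or doxycycline is added. Downstream lies a roughly 1.9 kb codon-optimised open reading frame matching part of the SARS-CoV-2 replicase polyprotein 1a, consistent with Nsp2. The nsp10 function text in the automated annotation is generic polyprotein boilerplate and does not describe this insert. Transcription ends at the bovine growth hormone polyadenylation signal. The restriction sites used for cloning are not recorded.

Beyond the cassette, an FRT site sits immediately upstream of a hygromycin resistance coding sequence with an SV40 poly(A) signal, and no complete promoter is annotated for this gene. In this type of backbone, FLP-mediated recombination into a genomic FRT site in a suitable host line is what activates the marker, so hygromycin selects for single-copy, site-specific integrants. The plasmid belongs to a set of integrative vectors for regulated expression of SARS-CoV-2 proteins implicated in RNA metabolism, and it suits the generation of stable, inducible cell lines.
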