Features (pLannotate 1.2.2; 21 found; start..end, strand, type, name):
    117..496     +  enhancer       CMV enhancer: human cytomegalovirus immediate early enhancer
    497..700     +  promoter       CMV promoter: human cytomegalovirus (CMV) immediate early promoter
    702..721     +  promoter       PLtetO-1 promoter (fragment): modified phage lambda PL promoter with tet operator sites (Lutz and Bujard, 1997)
    723..742     +  promoter       PLtetO-1 promoter (fragment): modified phage lambda PL promoter with tet operator sites (Lutz and Bujard, 1997)
    750..783     +  promoter       TRE3GV promoter (fragment): 3rd-generation Tet-responsive promoter that can be activated by binding of Tet-On® 3G, optimized for retroviral and lentiviral vectors
    872..2806    +  CDS            R1A_SARS2 (fragment): Experimental evidence at protein level: Swiss-Prot protein existence level 1. [Non-structural protein 10]: Plays a pivotal role in viral transcription by stimulating both nsp14 3'-5' exoribonuclease and nsp16 2'-O-methyltransferase activities. Therefore plays an essential role in viral mRNAs cap methylation. From Severe acute respiratory syndrome coronavirus 2 (2019-nCoV) (SARS-CoV-2).
   2878..3102    +  polyA_signal   bGH poly(A) signal: bovine growth hormone polyadenylation signal
   3106..3127    +  promoter       SV40 promoter (fragment): SV40 enhancer and early promoter
   3148..3381    +  rep_origin     f1 ori (fragment) (sequence partly withheld): f1 bacteriophage origin of replication; arrow indicates direction of (+) strand synthesis
   3386..3433    +  protein_bind   FRT: FLP-mediated recombination occurs in the 8-bp core sequence TCTAGAAA (Turan and Bode, 2011). FLP recombinase from the Saccharomyces cerevisiae 2μ plasmid
   3441..4463    +  CDS            HygR: aminoglycoside phosphotransferase from E. coli; aph(4)-Ia; confers resistance to hygromycin
   4473..4598    +  CDS            ble (fragment): BLE_KLEPN - Experimental evidence at protein level: Swiss-Prot protein existence level 1. Binding protein with a strong affinity to the bleomycin family of antibiotics. Binds to CL990; an antimitotic-antibiotic compound. From Klebsiella pneumoniae.
   4593..4714    +  polyA_signal   SV40 poly(A) signal: SV40 polyadenylation signal
   4787..4803    -  protein_bind   lac operator: The lac repressor binds to the lac operator to inhibit transcription in E. coli. This inhibition can be relieved by adding lactose or isopropyl-β-D-thiogalactopyranoside (IPTG). lac repressor encoded by lacI
   4811..4841    -  promoter       lac promoter: promoter for the E. coli lac operon
   4856..4877    -  protein_bind   CAP binding site: CAP binding activates transcription in the presence of cAMP. E. coli catabolite activator protein
   4890..4982    -  CDS            lacI (fragment): lac repressor; lacI; The lac repressor binds to the lac operator to inhibit transcription in E. coli. This inhibition can be relieved by adding lactose or isopropyl-β-D-thiogalactopyranoside (IPTG).
   5165..5753    -  rep_origin     ori: high-copy-number ColE1/pMB1/pBR322/pUC origin of replication
   5924..6784    -  CDS            AmpR: β-lactamase; bla; confers resistance to ampicillin, carbenicillin, and related antibiotics
   6785..6889    -  promoter       AmpR promoter: bla
   6948..7000    -  misc_feature   bom (fragment): basis of mobility region from pBR322
>Addgene plasmid #157682 | pcDNA5-FRT-TO-Nsp2 | addgene full sequence | sequence record 307614 | Addgene NGS Result
CGCGAGCAAAATTTAAGCTACAACAAGGCAAGGCTTGACCGACAATTGCATGAAGAATCTGCTTAGGGTT
AGGCGTTTTGCGCTGCTTCGCGATGTACGGGCCAGATATACGCGTTGACATTGATTATTGACTAGTTATT
AATAGTAATCAATTACGGGGTCATTAGTTCATAGCCCATATATGGAGTTCCGCGTTACATAACTTACGGT
AAATGGCCCGCCTGGCTGACCGCCCAACGACCCCCGCCCATTGACGTCAATAATGACGTATGTTCCCATA
GTAACGCCAATAGGGACTTTCCATTGACGTCAATGGGTGGAGTATTTACGGTAAACTGCCCACTTGGCAG
TACATCAAGTGTATCATATGCCAAGTACGCCCCCTATTGACGTCAATGACGGTAAATGGCCCGCCTGGCA
TTATGCCCAGTACATGACCTTATGGGACTTTCCTACTTGGCAGTACATCTACGTATTAGTCATCGCTATT
ACCATGGTGATGCGGTTTTGGCAGTACATCAATGGGCGTGGATAGCGGTTTGACTCACGGGGATTTCCAA
GTCTCCACCCCATTGACGTCAATGGGAGTTTGTTTTGGCACCAAAATCAACGGGACTTTCCAAAATGTCG
TAACAACTCCGCCCCATTGACGCAAATGGGCGGTAGGCGTGTACGGTGGGAGGTCTATATAAGCAGAGCT
CTCCCTATCAGTGATAGAGATCTCCCTATCAGTGATAGAGATCGTCGACGAGCTCGTTTAGTGAACCGTC
AGATCGCCTGGAGACGCCATCCACGCTGTTTTGACCTCCATAGAAGACACCGGGACCGATCCAGCCTCCG
GACTCTAGCGTTTAAACTTAAGCTTGGTACCGAGCTCGGATCCGGGATGGCATACACACGCTATGTTGAT
AATAACTTTTGTGGCCCAGACGGCTATCCGCTCGAATGCATAAAGGACCTTCTTGCACGGGCCGGAAAAG
CTTCCTGCACTTTGTCTGAGCAGTTGGACTTCATCGATACCAAAAGAGGAGTTTATTGCTGCCGAGAGCA
CGAGCACGAAATCGCGTGGTACACTGAGCGCTCCGAGAAAAGCTACGAATTGCAGACGCCTTTCGAAATT
AAACTCGCAAAGAAATTCGACACCTTCAATGGTGAGTGCCCAAATTTTGTCTTCCCACTTAACAGTATTA
TCAAGACCATACAGCCGAGAGTGGAGAAAAAGAAGCTGGACGGTTTCATGGGTCGGATAAGGAGCGTATA
CCCTGTTGCGTCCCCCAACGAATGCAACCAAATGTGTTTGTCAACGCTCATGAAATGCGACCATTGTGGT
GAGACTAGCTGGCAAACTGGTGACTTCGTCAAAGCTACTTGCGAATTTTGTGGCACGGAAAACCTTACCA
AAGAAGGCGCTACTACTTGTGGGTACCTTCCGCAGAATGCGGTGGTAAAAATCTATTGCCCTGCGTGCCA
CAACTCTGAAGTCGGACCCGAACATTCTCTCGCTGAATATCACAACGAATCTGGTCTCAAAACGATTCTT
CGAAAAGGCGGACGCACAATTGCGTTTGGCGGCTGCGTGTTTTCTTACGTCGGCTGTCATAACAAATGCG
CCTACTGGGTGCCGCGGGCTTCAGCCAATATTGGTTGTAACCATACCGGAGTGGTCGGGGAAGGGAGCGA
GGGTCTGAATGATAACCTGTTGGAAATTTTGCAAAAGGAAAAGGTAAACATTAATATCGTTGGAGATTTT
AAATTGAACGAAGAAATCGCGATTATTCTGGCATCCTTTTCAGCATCCACCAGTGCCTTCGTAGAGACTG
TGAAGGGACTTGACTACAAGGCTTTTAAGCAGATAGTCGAGTCTTGTGGGAATTTCAAGGTAACAAAAGG
TAAAGCGAAGAAGGGTGCTTGGAATATTGGTGAACAGAAAAGCATACTCAGCCCATTGTACGCATTTGCC
AGTGAGGCGGCACGAGTAGTGCGAAGTATTTTCAGCAGGACGCTCGAAACAGCGCAGAACTCCGTCAGGG
TGCTCCAAAAAGCCGCCATTACTATCCTTGATGGAATTAGTCAATACAGCTTGAGACTGATAGACGCGAT
GATGTTTACCTCCGACTTGGCAACGAATAACTTGGTGGTGATGGCGTATATTACGGGCGGCGTTGTTCAA
CTTACATCACAGTGGCTCACAAATATATTTGGGACGGTCTACGAGAAGCTTAAGCCGGTTCTCGACTGGC
TGGAAGAAAAGTTTAAAGAGGGGGTTGAATTTCTCCGAGATGGATGGGAAATTGTCAAATTTATTTCCAC
ATGTGCCTGCGAGATAGTAGGCGGGCAAATTGTCACATGCGCGAAAGAAATTAAAGAAAGCGTTCAAACA
TTTTTCAAGCTCGTGAATAAGTTCTTGGCTCTGTGTGCTGACAGCATAATAATAGGCGGGGCTAAGCTGA
AAGCGTTGAATCTCGGGGAAACATTTGTTACGCATAGTAAAGGGCTTTATCGGAAGTGTGTGAAAAGTAG
GGAAGAAACCGGCCTGCTCATGCCGTTGAAGGCTCCAAAAGAGATAATATTTCTGGAGGGCGAAACTCTG
CCCACCGAGGTTCTGACCGAGGAAGTGGTACTCAAAACTGGGGACCTGCAGCCTCTTGAGCAACCCACGT
CCGAGGCTGTTGAGGCCCCTCTTGTTGGCACACCCGTGTGCATAAACGGTTTGATGCTCTTGGAGATCAA
GGACACAGAAAAGTATTGTGCACTCGCGCCCAATATGATGGTTACGAATAATACCTTTACGCTCAAGGGA
GGTGCCTAGGAGATATCCAGCACAGTGGCGGCCGCTCGAGTCTAGAGGGCCCGTTTAAACCCGCTGATCA
GCCTCGACTGTGCCTTCTAGTTGCCAGCCATCTGTTGTTTGCCCCTCCCCCGTGCCTTCCTTGACCCTGG
AAGGTGCCACTCCCACTGTCCTTTCCTAATAAAATGAGGAAATTGCATCGCATTGTCTGAGTAGGTGTCA
TTCTATTCTGGGGGGTGGGGTGGGGCAGGACAGCAAGGGGGAGGATTGGGAAGACAATAGCAGGCATGCT
GGGGATGCGGTGGGCTCTATGGCTTCTGAGGCGGAAAGAACCAGCTGGGGCTCTAGGGGGTATCCCC
[124 nt withheld, positions 3148-3271]
C
[91 nt withheld, positions 3273-3363]
AGGGTGATGGTTCACGTACCTAGAAGTTCCTATTCCGAAGTTCCTATTCTCTAGAAAGTATAGGAACTTC
CTTGGCCAAAAAGCCTGAACTCACCGCGACGTCTGTCGAGAAGTTTCTGATCGAAAAGTTCGACAGCGTC
TCCGACCTGATGCAGCTCTCGGAGGGCGAAGAATCTCGTGCTTTCAGCTTCGATGTAGGAGGGCGTGGAT
ATGTCCTGCGGGTAAATAGCTGCGCCGATGGTTTCTACAAAGATCGTTATGTTTATCGGCACTTTGCATC
GGCCGCGCTCCCGATTCCGGAAGTGCTTGACATTGGGGAATTCAGCGAGAGCCTGACCTATTGCATCTCC
CGCCGTGCACAGGGTGTCACGTTGCAAGACCTGCCTGAAACCGAACTGCCCGCTGTTCTGCAGCCGGTCG
CGGAGGCCATGGATGCGATCGCTGCGGCCGATCTTAGCCAGACGAGCGGGTTCGGCCCATTCGGACCGCA
AGGAATCGGTCAATACACTACATGGCGTGATTTCATATGCGCGATTGCTGATCCCCATGTGTATCACTGG
CAAACTGTGATGGACGACACCGTCAGTGCGTCCGTCGCGCAGGCTCTCGATGAGCTGATGCTTTGGGCCG
AGGACTGCCCCGAAGTCCGGCACCTCGTGCACGCGGATTTCGGCTCCAACAATGTCCTGACGGACAATGG
CCGCATAACAGCGGTCATTGACTGGAGCGAGGCGATGTTCGGGGATTCCCAATACGAGGTCGCCAACATC
TTCTTCTGGAGGCCGTGGTTGGCTTGTATGGAGCAGCAGACGCGCTACTTCGAGCGGAGGCATCCGGAGC
TTGCAGGATCGCCGCGGCTCCGGGCGTATATGCTCCGCATTGGTCTTGACCAACTCTATCAGAGCTTGGT
TGACGGCAATTTCGATGATGCAGCTTGGGCGCAGGGTCGATGCGACGCAATCGTCCGATCCGGAGCCGGG
ACTGTCGGGCGTACACAAATCGCCCGCAGAAGCGCGGCCGTCTGGACCGATGGCTGTGTAGAAGTACTCG
CCGATAGTGGAAACCGACGCCCCAGCACTCGTCCGAGGGCAAAGGAATAGCACGTACTACGAGATTTCGA
TTCCACCGCCGCCTTCTATGAAAGGTTGGGCTTCGGAATCGTTTTCCGGGACGCCGGCTGGATGATCCTC
CAGCGCGGGGATCTCATGCTGGAGTTCTTCGCCCACCCCAACTTGTTTATTGCAGCTTATAATGGTTACA
AATAAAGCAATAGCATCACAAATTTCACAAATAAAGCATTTTTTTCACTGCATTCTAGTTGTGGTTTGTC
CAAACTCATCAATGTATCTTATCATGTCTGTATACCGTCGACCTCTAGCTAGAGCTTGGCGTAATCATGG
TCATAGCTGTTTCCTGTGTGAAATTGTTATCCGCTCACAATTCCACACAACATACGAGCCGGAAGCATAA
AGTGTAAAGCCTGGGGTGCCTAATGAGTGAGCTAACTCACATTAATTGCGTTGCGCTCACTGCCCGCTTT
CCAGTCGGGAAACCTGTCGTGCCAGCTGCATTAATGAATCGGCCAACGCGCGGGGAGAGGCGGTTTGCGT
ATTGGGCGCTCTTCCGCTTCCTCGCTCACTGACTCGCTGCGCTCGGTCGTTCGGCTGCGGCGAGCGGTAT
CAGCTCACTCAAAGGCGGTAATACGGTTATCCACAGAATCAGGGGATAACGCAGGAAAGAACATGTGAGC
AAAAGGCCAGCAAAAGGCCAGGAACCGTAAAAAGGCCGCGTTGCTGGCGTTTTTCCATAGGCTCCGCCCC
CCTGACGAGCATCACAAAAATCGACGCTCAAGTCAGAGGTGGCGAAACCCGACAGGACTATAAAGATACC
AGGCGTTTCCCCCTGGAAGCTCCCTCGTGCGCTCTCCTGTTCCGACCCTGCCGCTTACCGGATACCTGTC
CGCCTTTCTCCCTTCGGGAAGCGTGGCGCTTTCTCATAGCTCACGCTGTAGGTATCTCAGTTCGGTGTAG
GTCGTTCGCTCCAAGCTGGGCTGTGTGCACGAACCCCCCGTTCAGCCCGACCGCTGCGCCTTATCCGGTA
ACTATCGTCTTGAGTCCAACCCGGTAAGACACGACTTATCGCCACTGGCAGCAGCCACTGGTAACAGGAT
TAGCAGAGCGAGGTATGTAGGCGGTGCTACAGAGTTCTTGAAGTGGTGGCCTAACTACGGCTACACTAGA
AGAACAGTATTTGGTATCTGCGCTCTGCTGAAGCCAGTTACCTTCGGAAAAAGAGTTGGTAGCTCTTGAT
CCGGCAAACAAACCACCGCTGGTAGCGGTGGTTTTTTTGTTTGCAAGCAGCAGATTACGCGCAGAAAAAA
AGGATCTCAAGAAGATCCTTTGATCTTTTCTACGGGGTCTGACGCTCAGTGGAACGAAAACTCACGTTAA
GGGATTTTGGTCATGAGATTATCAAAAAGGATCTTCACCTAGATCCTTTTAAATTAAAAATGAAGTTTTA
AATCAATCTAAAGTATATATGAGTAAACTTGGTCTGACAGTTACCAATGCTTAATCAGTGAGGCACCTAT
CTCAGCGATCTGTCTATTTCGTTCATCCATAGTTGCCTGACTCCCCGTCGTGTAGATAACTACGATACGG
GAGGGCTTACCATCTGGCCCCAGTGCTGCAATGATACCGCGAGACCCACGCTCACCGGCTCCAGATTTAT
CAGCAATAAACCAGCCAGCCGGAAGGGCCGAGCGCAGAAGTGGTCCTGCAACTTTATCCGCCTCCATCCA
GTCTATTAATTGTTGCCGGGAAGCTAGAGTAAGTAGTTCGCCAGTTAATAGTTTGCGCAACGTTGTTGCC
ATTGCTACAGGCATCGTGGTGTCACGCTCGTCGTTTGGTATGGCTTCATTCAGCTCCGGTTCCCAACGAT
CAAGGCGAGTTACATGATCCCCCATGTTGTGCAAAAAAGCGGTTAGCTCCTTCGGTCCTCCGATCGTTGT
CAGAAGTAAGTTGGCCGCAGTGTTATCACTCATGGTTATGGCAGCACTGCATAATTCTCTTACTGTCATG
CCATCCGTAAGATGCTTTTCTGTGACTGGTGAGTACTCAACCAAGTCATTCTGAGAATAGTGTATGCGGC
GACCGAGTTGCTCTTGCCCGGCGTCAATACGGGATAATACCGCGCCACATAGCAGAACTTTAAAAGTGCT
CATCATTGGAAAACGTTCTTCGGGGCGAAAACTCTCAAGGATCTTACCGCTGTTGAGATCCAGTTCGATG
TAACCCACTCGTGCACCCAACTGATCTTCAGCATCTTTTACTTTCACCAGCGTTTCTGGGTGAGCAAAAA
CAGGAAGGCAAAATGCCGCAAAAAAGGGAATAAGGGCGACACGGAAATGTTGAATACTCATACTCTTCCT
TTTTCAATATTATTGAAGCATTTATCAGGGTTATTGTCTCATGAGCGGATACATATTTGAATGTATTTAG
AAAAATAAACAAATAGGGGTTCCGCGCACATTTCCCCGAAAAGTGCCACCTGACGTCGACGGATCGGGAG
ATCTCCCGATCCCCTATGGTGCACTCTCAGTACAATCTGCTCTGATGCCGCATAGTTAAGCCAGTATCTG
CTCCCTGCTTGTGTGTTGGAGGTCGCTGAGTAGTG
